>Addgene plasmid #236003 | pcDNA3-Endo-InPGrp | addgene full sequence | sequence record 473735 | Addgene NGS Result
GACGGATCGGGAGATCTCCCGATCCCCTATGGTGCACTCTCAGTACAATCTGCTCTGATGCCGCATAGTT
AAGCCAGTATCTGCTCCCTGCTTGTGTGTTGGAGGTCGCTGAGTAGTGCGCGAGCAAAATTTAAGCTACA
ACAAGGCAAGGCTTGACCGACAATTGCATGAAGAATCTGCTTAGGGTTAGGCGTTTTGCGCTGCTTCGCG
ATGTACGGGCCAGATATACGCGTTGACATTGATTATTGACTAGTTATTAATAGTAATCAATTACGGGGTC
ATTAGTTCATAGCCCATATATGGAGTTCCGCGTTACATAACTTACGGTAAATGGCCCGCCTGGCTGACCG
CCCAACGACCCCCGCCCATTGACGTCAATAATGACGTATGTTCCCATAGTAACGCCAATAGGGACTTTCC
ATTGACGTCAATGGGTGGAGTATTTACGGTAAACTGCCCACTTGGCAGTACATCAAGTGTATCATATGCC
AAGTACGCCCCCTATTGACGTCAATGACGGTAAATGGCCCGCCTGGCATTATGCCCAGTACATGACCTTA
TGGGACTTTCCTACTTGGCAGTACATCTACGTATTAGTCATCGCTATTACCATGGTGATGCGGTTTTGGC
AGTACATCAATGGGCGTGGATAGCGGTTTGACTCACGGGGATTTCCAAGTCTCCACCCCATTGACGTCAA
TGGGAGTTTGTTTTGGCACCAAAATCAACGGGACTTTCCAAAATGTCGTAACAACTCCGCCCCATTGACG
CAAATGGGCGGTAGGCGTGTACGGTGGGAGGTCTATATAAGCAGAGCTCTCTGGCTAACTAGAGAACCCA
CTGCTTACTGGCTTATCGAAATTAATACGACTCACTATAGGGAGACCCAAGCTTGCGGCCGCCACCATGG
TGCGGGGTTCTCATCATCATCATCATCATGGTATGGCTAGCATGACTGGTGGACAGCAAATGGGTCGGGA
TCTGTACGACGATGACGATAAGGATCCCATGGTGAGCAAGGGCGAGGAGCTGTTCACCGGGGTGGTGCCC
ATCCTGGTCGAGCTGGACGGCGACGTAAACGGCCACAGGTTCAGCGTGTCCGGCGAGGGCGAGGGCGATG
CCACCTACGGCAAGCTGACCCTGAAGTTCATCTGCACCACCGGCAAGCTGCCCGTGCCCTGGCCCACCCT
CGTGACCACCCTGACCTGGGGCGTGCAGTGCTTCGCCCGCTACCCCGACCACATGAAGCAGCACGACTTC
TTCAAGTCCGCCATGCCCGAAGGCTACGTCCAGGAGCGTACCATCTTCTTCAAGGACGACGGCAACTACA
AGACCCGCGCCGAGGTGAAGTTCGAGGGCGACACCCTGGTGAACCGCATCGAGCTGAAGGGCATCGACTT
CAAGGAGGACGGCAACATCCTGGGGCACAAGCTGGAGTACAACGCCATCAGTGACAACGTCTATATCACC
GCCGACAAGCAGAAGAACGGCATCAAGGCCCACTTCAAGATCCGCCACAACATCGAGGACGGCAGCGTGC
AGCTCGCCGACCACTACCAGCAGAACACCCCCATCGGCGACGGCCCCGTGCTGCTGCCCGACAACCACTA
CCTGAGCACCCAGTCCGCCCTGAGCAAAGACCCCAACGAGAAGCGCGATCACATGGTCCTGCTGGAGTTC
GTGACCGCCGCCGGGATCACTCTCGGCATGGACGAGCTGTACAAGCGCATGCATACCTTCTTCAATCCAG
ACCGAGAAGGCTGGCTGCTGAAGCTGGGGGGCCGTGTGAAGACCTGGAAGCGGCGCTGGTTCATCCTCAC
AGACAACTGCCTCTACTACTTTGAGTACACCACGGACAAGGAGCCCAGGGGGATCATCCCCCTGGAGAAC
CTGAGCATCAGGGAGGTGGAGGACCCTCGGAAGCCGAACTGCTTTGAGCTTTATAACCCCAGTCACAAAG
GGCAAGTCATTAAAGCCTGCAAGACGGAGGCAGATGGCCGTGTGGTGGAGGGGAACCATGTTGTATACCG
GATCTCTGCCCCCAGCCCTGAGGAGAAGGAGGAGTGGATGAAGTCCATCAAAGCGAGCATCAGTAGGGAC
TCTGCAGGCGGTAGCGTGGCTGAGGAAGAGGATGACGAGGAGGAAGACGAGGACGATGGCGGCAGCGAGC
TCATGGGCGGCGTGCAGCTCGCCGACCACTACCAGCAGAACACCCCCATCGGCGACGGCCCCGTGCTGCT
GCCCGACAACCACTACCTGAGCTACCAGTCCAAGCTGAGCAAAGACCCCAACGAGAAGCGCGATCACATG
GTCCTGCTGGAGTTCGTGACCGCCGCCGGGATCACTCTCGGCATGGACGAGCTGTACAAGGGAGGTACCG
GTGGATCTATGGTGAGCAAGGGCGAGGAGCTGTTCACCGGGGTGGTGCCCATCCTGGTCGAGCTGGACGG
CGACGTAAACGGCCACAAGTTCAGCGTGTCCGGCGAGGGCGAGGGCGATGCCACCTACGGCAAGCTGACC
CTGAAGCTGATCTGCACCACCGGCAAGCTGCCCGTGCCCTGGCCCACCCTCGTGACCACCCTGGGCTACG
GCCTTCAGTGCTTCGCCCGCTACCCCGACCACATGAAGCAGCACGACTTCTTCAAGTCCGCCATGCCCGA
AGGCTACGTCCAGGAGCGCACCATCTTCTTCAAGGACGACGGCAACTACAAGACCCGCGCCGAGGTGAAG
TTCGAGGGCGACACCCTGGTGAACCGCATCGAGCTGAAGGGCATCGACTTCAAGGAGGACGGCAACATCC
TGGGGCACAAGCTGGAGTACAACTACAACAGCCACAACGTCTATATCACCGCCGACAAGCAGAAGAACGG
CATCAAGGCCAACTTCAAGATCCGCCACAACATCGAGGAATTCGAAAGTGATGCCATGTTCGCTGCTGAA
AGAGCCCCTGACTGGGTGGATGCTGAGGAATGCCATCGGTGCAGAGTACAGTTTGGGGTGGTGACCCGCA
AGCATCACTGCCGAGCATGTGGGCAGATCTTCTGTGGCAAGTGCTCCTCCAAGTACTCCACCATCCCCAA
GTTCGGCATTGAGAAGGAGGTGCGCGTGTGTGAGCCCTGCTATGAGCAGCTGAACAAGAAGGCACAAGGA
CAAGGATCCGAAAGTGATGCCATGTTCGCTGCTGAAAGAGCCCCTGACTGGGTGGATGCTGAGGAATGCC
ATCGGTGCAGAGTACAGTTTGGGGTGGTGACCCGCAAGCATCACTGCCGAGCATGTGGGCAGATCTTCTG
TGGCAAGTGCTCCTCCAAGTACTCCACCATCCCCAAGTTCGGCATTGAGAAGGAGGTGCGCGTGTGTGAG
CCCTGCTATGAGCAGCTGAACAAGAAGGCATAATCTAGAGGGCCCTATTCTATAGTGTCACCTAAATGCT
AGAGCTCGCTGATCAGCCTCGACTGTGCCTTCTAGTTGCCAGCCATCTGTTGTTTGCCCCTCCCCCGTGC
CTTCCTTGACCCTGGAAGGTGCCACTCCCACTGTCCTTTCCTAATAAAATGAGGAAATTGCATCGCATTG
TCTGAGTAGGTGTCATTCTATTCTGGGGGGTGGGGTGGGGCAGGACAGCAAGGGGGAGGATTGGGAAGAC
AATAGCAGGCATGCTGGGGATGCGGTGGGCTCTATGGCTTCTGAGGCGGAAAGAACCAGCTGGGGCTCTA
GGGGGTATCCCC
[124 nt withheld, positions 3723-3846]
C
[91 nt withheld, positions 3848-3938]
A
[49 nt withheld, positions 3940-3988]
CCTTTGACGTTGGAGTCCACGTTCTTT
[37 nt withheld, positions 4016-4052]
ACCCTATCTCGGTCTATTCTTTTGATTTATAAGGGATTTTGCCGATTTCGGCCTATTGGTTAAAAAATGA
GCTGATTTAACAAAAATTTAACGCGAATTAATTCTGTGGAATGTGTGTCAGTTAGGGTGTGGAAAGTCCC
CAGGCTCCCCAGCAGGCAGAAGTATGCAAAGCATGCATCTCAATTAGTCAGCAACCAGGTGTGGAAAGTC
CCCAGGCTCCCCAGCAGGCAGAAGTATGCAAAGCATGCATCTCAATTAGTCAGCAACCATAGTCCCGCCC
CTAACTCCGCCCATCCCGCCCCTAACTCCGCCCAGTTCCGCCCATTCTCCGCCCCATGGCTGACTAATTT
TTTTTATTTATGCAGAGGCCGAGGCCGCCTCTGCCTCTGAGCTATTCCAGAAGTAGTGAGGAGGCTTTTT
TGGAGGCCTAGGCTTTTGCAAAAAGCTCCCGGGAGCTTGTATATCCATTTTCGGATCTGATCAAGAGACA
GGATGAGGATCGTTTCGCATGATTGAACAAGATGGATTGCACGCAGGTTCTCCGGCCGCTTGGGTGGAGA
GGCTATTCGGCTATGACTGGGCACAACAGACAATCGGCTGCTCTGATGCCGCCGTGTTCCGGCTGTCAGC
GCAGGGGCGCCCGGTTCTTTTTGTCAAGACCGACCTGTCCGGTGCCCTGAATGAACTGCAGGACGAGGCA
GCGCGGCTATCGTGGCTGGCCACGACGGGCGTTCCTTGCGCAGCTGTGCTCGACGTTGTCACTGAAGCGG
GAAGGGACTGGCTGCTATTGGGCGAAGTGCCGGGGCAGGATCTCCTGTCATCTCACCTTGCTCCTGCCGA
GAAAGTATCCATCATGGCTGATGCAATGCGGCGGCTGCATACGCTTGATCCGGCTACCTGCCCATTCGAC
CACCAAGCGAAACATCGCATCGAGCGAGCACGTACTCGGATGGAAGCCGGTCTTGTCGATCAGGATGATC
TGGACGAAGAGCATCAGGGGCTCGCGCCAGCCGAACTGTTCGCCAGGCTCAAGGCGCGCATGCCCGACGG
CGAGGATCTCGTCGTGACCCATGGCGATGCCTGCTTGCCGAATATCATGGTGGAAAATGGCCGCTTTTCT
GGATTCATCGACTGTGGCCGGCTGGGTGTGGCGGACCGCTATCAGGACATAGCGTTGGCTACCCGTGATA
TTGCTGAAGAGCTTGGCGGCGAATGGGCTGACCGCTTCCTCGTGCTTTACGGTATCGCCGCTCCCGATTC
GCAGCGCATCGCCTTCTATCGCCTTCTTGACGAGTTCTTCTGAGCGGGACTCTGGGGTTCGAAATGACCG
ACCAAGCGACGCCCAACCTGCCATCACGAGATTTCGATTCCACCGCCGCCTTCTATGAAAGGTTGGGCTT
CGGAATCGTTTTCCGGGACGCCGGCTGGATGATCCTCCAGCGCGGGGATCTCATGCTGGAGTTCTTCGCC
CACCCCAACTTGTTTATTGCAGCTTATAATGGTTACAAATAAAGCAATAGCATCACAAATTTCACAAATA
AAGCATTTTTTTCACTGCATTCTAGTTGTGGTTTGTCCAAACTCATCAATGTATCTTATCATGTCTGTAT
ACCGTCGACCTCTAGCTAGAGCTTGGCGTAATCATGGTCATAGCTGTTTCCTGTGTGAAATTGTTATCCG
CTCACAATTCCACACAACATACGAGCCGGAAGCATAAAGTGTAAAGCCTGGGGTGCCTAATGAGTGAGCT
AACTCACATTAATTGCGTTGCGCTCACTGCCCGCTTTCCAGTCGGGAAACCTGTCGTGCCAGCTGCATTA
ATGAATCGGCCAACGCGCGGGGAGAGGCGGTTTGCGTATTGGGCGCTCTTCCGCTTCCTCGCTCACTGAC
TCGCTGCGCTCGGTCGTTCGGCTGCGGCGAGCGGTATCAGCTCACTCAAAGGCGGTAATACGGTTATCCA
CAGAATCAGGGGATAACGCAGGAAAGAACATGTGAGCAAAAGGCCAGCAAAAGGCCAGGAACCGTAAAAA
GGCCGCGTTGCTGGCGTTTTTCCATAGGCTCCGCCCCCCTGACGAGCATCACAAAAATCGACGCTCAAGT
CAGAGGTGGCGAAACCCGACAGGACTATAAAGATACCAGGCGTTTCCCCCTGGAAGCTCCCTCGTGCGCT
CTCCTGTTCCGACCCTGCCGCTTACCGGATACCTGTCCGCCTTTCTCCCTTCGGGAAGCGTGGCGCTTTC
TCATAGCTCACGCTGTAGGTATCTCAGTTCGGTGTAGGTCGTTCGCTCCAAGCTGGGCTGTGTGCACGAA
CCCCCCGTTCAGCCCGACCGCTGCGCCTTATCCGGTAACTATCGTCTTGAGTCCAACCCGGTAAGACACG
ACTTATCGCCACTGGCAGCAGCCACTGGTAACAGGATTAGCAGAGCGAGGTATGTAGGCGGTGCTACAGA
GTTCTTGAAGTGGTGGCCTAACTACGGCTACACTAGAAGAACAGTATTTGGTATCTGCGCTCTGCTGAAG
CCAGTTACCTTCGGAAAAAGAGTTGGTAGCTCTTGATCCGGCAAACAAACCACCGCTGGTAGCGGTGGTT
TTTTTGTTTGCAAGCAGCAGATTACGCGCAGAAAAAAAGGATCTCAAGAAGATCCTTTGATCTTTTCTAC
GGGGTCTGACGCTCAGTGGAACGAAAACTCACGTTAAGGGATTTTGGTCATGAGATTATCAAAAAGGATC
TTCACCTAGATCCTTTTAAATTAAAAATGAAGTTTTAAATCAATCTAAAGTATATATGAGTAAACTTGGT
CTGACAGTTACCAATGCTTAATCAGTGAGGCACCTATCTCAGCGATCTGTCTATTTCGTTCATCCATAGT
TGCCTGACTCCCCGTCGTGTAGATAACTACGATACGGGAGGGCTTACCATCTGGCCCCAGTGCTGCAATG
ATACCGCGAGACCCACGCTCACCGGCTCCAGATTTATCAGCAATAAACCAGCCAGCCGGAAGGGCCGAGC
GCAGAAGTGGTCCTGCAACTTTATCCGCCTCCATCCAGTCTATTAATTGTTGCCGGGAAGCTAGAGTAAG
TAGTTCGCCAGTTAATAGTTTGCGCAACGTTGTTGCCATTGCTACAGGCATCGTGGTGTCACGCTCGTCG
TTTGGTATGGCTTCATTCAGCTCCGGTTCCCAACGATCAAGGCGAGTTACATGATCCCCCATGTTGTGCA
AAAAAGCGGTTAGCTCCTTCGGTCCTCCGATCGTTGTCAGAAGTAAGTTGGCCGCAGTGTTATCACTCAT
GGTTATGGCAGCACTGCATAATTCTCTTACTGTCATGCCATCCGTAAGATGCTTTTCTGTGACTGGTGAG
TACTCAACCAAGTCATTCTGAGAATAGTGTATGCGGCGACCGAGTTGCTCTTGCCCGGCGTCAATACGGG
ATAATACCGCGCCACATAGCAGAACTTTAAAAGTGCTCATCATTGGAAAACGTTCTTCGGGGCGAAAACT
CTCAAGGATCTTACCGCTGTTGAGATCCAGTTCGATGTAACCCACTCGTGCACCCAACTGATCTTCAGCA
TCTTTTACTTTCACCAGCGTTTCTGGGTGAGCAAAAACAGGAAGGCAAAATGCCGCAAAAAAGGGAATAA
GGGCGACACGGAAATGTTGAATACTCATACTCTTCCTTTTTCAATATTATTGAAGCATTTATCAGGGTTA
TTGTCTCATGAGCGGATACATATTTGAATGTATTTAGAAAAATAAACAAATAGGGGTTCCGCGCACATTT
CCCCGAAAAGTGCCACCTGACGTC
Features (pLannotate 1.2.2; 28 found; start..end, strand, type, name):
     28..80      -  misc_feature   bom (fragment): basis of mobility region from pBR322
    235..614     +  enhancer       CMV enhancer: human cytomegalovirus immediate early enhancer
    615..818     +  promoter       CMV promoter: human cytomegalovirus (CMV) immediate early promoter
    814..847     +  LTR            5' LTR (truncated) (fragment): truncated 5' long terminal repeat (LTR) from HIV-1
    863..881     +  promoter       T7 promoter: promoter for bacteriophage T7 RNA polymerase
    922..942     +  CDS            capTEV™ (fragment): composite tag for in vivo biotinylation, TEV protease cleavage, and 6xHis tagging
    943..975     +  CDS            T7 tag (gene 10 leader): leader peptide from bacteriophage T7 gene 10 promotes efficient translation in E. coli
    979..1002    +  CDS            Xpress™ tag: Xpress™ epitope tag, including an enterokinase recognition and cleavage site
   1009..1725    +  CDS            Cerulean: Cerulean is a basic (constitutively fluorescent) cyan fluorescent protein published in 2004, derived from Aequorea victoria. It has low acid sensitivity.
   1732..2100    +  CDS            Cyth3 (fragment): CYH3_MOUSE - Also known as Grp1, Pscd3. Experimental evidence at protein level: Swiss-Prot protein existence level 1. Promotes guanine-nucleotide exchange on ARF1. Promotes the activation of ARF factors through replacement of GDP with GTP (PubMed:18042453). Plays a role in the epithelial polarization (PubMed:20080746). From Mus musculus (Mouse).
   2176..2907    +  CDS            cp173Venus: circularly permuted form of the Venus yellow fluorescent protein (Nagai et al., 2004) efficient FRET acceptor for CFP
   2896..3159    +  CDS            Hgs (fragment): HGS_MOUSE - Also known as Hrs. Experimental evidence at protein level: Swiss-Prot protein existence level 1. Involved in intracellular signal transduction mediated by cytokines and growth factors. When associated with STAM, it suppresses DNA signaling upon stimulation by IL-2 and GM-CSF. Could be a direct effector of PI3-kinase in vesicular pathway via early endosomes and may regulate trafficking to early and late endosomes by recruiting clathrin. May concentrate ubiquitinated receptors within clathrin- coated regions. Involved in down-regulation of receptor tyrosine kinase via multivesicular
   3208..3369    +  CDS            adcA (fragment): ADCA_DICDI - Experimental evidence at protein level: Swiss-Prot protein existence level 1. From Dictyostelium discoideum (Slime mold).
   3409..3427    -  promoter       SP6 promoter: promoter for bacteriophage SP6 RNA polymerase
   3453..3677    +  polyA_signal   bGH poly(A) signal: bovine growth hormone polyadenylation signal
   3681..3702    +  promoter       SV40 promoter (fragment): SV40 enhancer and early promoter
   3723..4151    +  rep_origin     f1 ori (sequence partly withheld): f1 bacteriophage origin of replication; arrow indicates direction of (+) strand synthesis
   4165..4494    +  promoter       SV40 promoter: SV40 enhancer and early promoter
   4561..5352    +  CDS            neo: KKA2_KLEPN - Also known as kan, nptII. Experimental evidence at protein level: Swiss-Prot protein existence level 1. Resistance to kanamycin, neomycin, paromomycin, ribostamycin, butirosin and gentamicin B. From Klebsiella pneumoniae.
   5376..5534    +  CDS            ble (fragment): BLE_KLEPN - Experimental evidence at protein level: Swiss-Prot protein existence level 1. Binding protein with a strong affinity to the bleomycin family of antibiotics. Binds to CL990; an antimitotic-antibiotic compound. From Klebsiella pneumoniae.
   5529..5650    +  polyA_signal   SV40 poly(A) signal: SV40 polyadenylation signal
   5723..5739    -  protein_bind   lac operator: The lac repressor binds to the lac operator to inhibit transcription in E. coli. This inhibition can be relieved by adding lactose or isopropyl-β-D-thiogalactopyranoside (IPTG). lac repressor encoded by lacI
   5747..5777    -  promoter       lac promoter: promoter for the E. coli lac operon
   5792..5813    -  protein_bind   CAP binding site: CAP binding activates transcription in the presence of cAMP. E. coli catabolite activator protein
   5826..5918    -  CDS            lacI (fragment): lac repressor; lacI; The lac repressor binds to the lac operator to inhibit transcription in E. coli. This inhibition can be relieved by adding lactose or isopropyl-β-D-thiogalactopyranoside (IPTG).
   6101..6689    -  rep_origin     ori: high-copy-number ColE1/pMB1/pBR322/pUC origin of replication
   6860..7720    -  CDS            AmpR: β-lactamase; bla; confers resistance to ampicillin, carbenicillin, and related antibiotics
   7721..7825    -  promoter       AmpR promoter: bla
