>Addgene plasmid #236003 | pcDNA3-Endo-InPGrp | analyzer sequence | sequence record 464347
GACGGATCGGGAGATCTCCCGATCCCCTATGGTCGACTCTCAGTACAATCTGCTCTGATGCCGCATAGTT
AAGCCAGTATCTGCTCCCTGCTTGTGTGTTGGAGGTCGCTGAGTAGTGCGCGAGCAAAATTTAAGCTACA
ACAAGGCAAGGCTTGACCGACAATTGCATGAAGAATCTGCTTAGGGTTAGGCGTTTTGCGCTGCTTCGCG
ATGTACGGGCCAGATATACGCGTTGACATTGATTATTGACTAGTTATTAATAGTAATCAATTACGGGGTC
ATTAGTTCATAGCCCATATATGGAGTTCCGCGTTACATAACTTACGGTAAATGGCCCGCCTGGCTGACCG
CCCAACGACCCCCGCCCATTGACGTCAATAATGACGTATGTTCCCATAGTAACGCCAATAGGGACTTTCC
ATTGACGTCAATGGGTGGACTATTTACGGTAAACTGCCCACTTGGCAGTACATCAAGTGTATCATATGCC
AAGTACGCCCCCTATTGACGTCAATGACGGTAAATGGCCCGCCTGGCATTATGCCCAGTACATGACCTTA
TGGGACTTTCCTACTTGGCAGTACATCTACGTATTAGTCATCGCTATTACCATGGTGATGCGGTTTTGGC
AGTACATCAATGGGCGTGGATAGCGGTTTGACTCACGGGGATTTCCAAGTCTCCACCCCATTGACGTCAA
TGGGAGTTTGTTTTGGCACCAAAATCAACGGGACTTTCCAAAATGTCGTAACAACTCCGCCCCATTGACG
CAAATGGGCGGTAGGCGTGTACGGTGGGAGGTCTATATAAGCAGAGCTCTCTGGCTAACTAGAGAACCCA
CTGCTTACTGGCTTATCGAAATTAATACGACTCACTATAGGGAGACCCAAGCTTGCGGCCGCCACCATGG
TGCGGGGTTCTCATCATCATCATCATCATGGTATGGCTAGCATGACTGGTGGACAGCAAATGGGTCGGGA
TCTGTACGACGATGACGATAAGGATCCCATGGTGAGCAAGGGCGAGGAGCTGTTCACCGGGGTGGTGCCC
ATCCTGGTCGAGCTGGACGGCGACGTAAACGGCCACAGGTTCAGCGTGTCCGGCGAGGGCGAGGGCGATG
CCACCTACGGCAAGCTGACCCTGAAGTTCATCTGCACCACCGGCAAGCTGCCCGTGCCCTGGCCCACCCT
CGTGACCACCCTGACCTGGGGCGTGCAGTGCTTCGCCCGCTACCCCGACCACATGAAGCAGCACGACTTC
TTCAAGTCCGCCATGCCCGAAGGCTACGTCCAGGAGCGTACCATCTTCTTCAAGGACGACGGCAACTACA
AGACCCGCGCCGAGGTGAAGTTCGAGGGCGACACCCTGGTGAACCGCATCGAGCTGAAGGGCATCGACTT
CAAGGAGGACGGCAACATCCTGGGGCACAAGCTGGAGTACAACGCCATCAGTGACAACGTCTATATCACC
GCCGACAAGCAGAAGAACGGCATCAAGGCCCACTTCAAGATCCGCCACAACATCGAGGACGGCAGCGTGC
AGCTCGCCGACCACTACCAGCAGAACACCCCCATCGGCGACGGCCCCGTGCTGCTGCCCGACAACCACTA
CCTGAGCACCCAGTCCGCCCTGAGCAAAGACCCCAACGAGAAGCGCGATCACATGGTCCTGCTGGAGTTC
GTGACCGCCGCCGGGATCACTCTCGGCATGGACGAGCTGTACAAGCGCATGCATACCTTCTTCAATCCAG
ACCGAGAAGGCTGGCTGCTGAAGCTGGGGGGCCGTGTGAAGACCTGGAAGCGGCGCTGGTTCATCCTCAC
AGACAACTGCCTCTACTACTTTGAGTACACCACGGACAAGGAGCCCAGGGGGATCATCCCCCTGGAGAAC
CTGAGCATCAGGGAGGTGGAGGACCCTCGGAAGCCGAACTGCTTTGAGCTTTATAACCCCAGTCACAAAG
GGCAAGTCATTAAAGCCTGCAAGACGGAGGCAGATGGCCGTGTGGTGGAGGGGAACCATGTTGTATACCG
GATCTCTGCCCCCAGCCCTGAGGAGAAGGAGGAGTGGATGAAGTCCATCAAAGCGAGCATCAGTAGGGAC
TCTGCAGGCGGTAGCGTGGCTGAGGAAGAGGATGACGAGGAGGAAGACGAGGACGATGGCGGCAGCGAGC
TCATGGGCGGCGTGCAGCTCGCCGACCACTACCAGCAGAACACCCCCATCGGCGACGGCCCCGTGCTGCT
GCCCGACAACCACTACCTGAGCTACCAGTCCAAGCTGAGCAAAGACCCCAACGAGAAGCGCGATCACATG
GTCCTGCTGGAGTTCGTGACCGCCGCCGGGATCACTCTCGGCATGGACGAGCTGTACAAGGGAGGTACCG
GTGGATCTATGGTGAGCAAGGGCGAGGAGCTGTTCACCGGGGTGGTGCCCATCCTGGTCGAGCTGGACGG
CGACGTAAACGGCCACAAGTTCAGCGTGTCCGGCGAGGGCGAGGGCGATGCCACCTACGGCAAGCTGACC
CTGAAGCTGATCTGCACCACCGGCAAGCTGCCCGTGCCCTGGCCCACCCTCGTGACCACCCTGGGCTACG
GCCTTCAGTGCTTCGCCCGCTACCCCGACCACATGAAGCAGCACGACTTCTTCAAGTCCGCCATGCCCGA
AGGCTACGTCCAGGAGCGCACCATCTTCTTCAAGGACGACGGCAACTACAAGACCCGCGCCGAGGTGAAG
TTCGAGGGCGACACCCTGGTGAACCGCATCGAGCTGAAGGGCATCGACTTCAAGGAGGACGGCAACATCC
TGGGGCACAAGCTGGAGTACAACTACAACAGCCACAACGTCTATATCACCGCCGACAAGCAGAAGAACGG
CATCAAGGCCAACTTCAAGATCCGCCACAACATCGAGTAATAAGAATTCGAAAGTGATGCCATGTTCGCT
GCTGAAAGAGCCCCTGACTGGGTGGATGCTGAGGAATGCCATCGGTGCAGAGTACAGTTTGGGGTGGTGA
CCCGCAAGCATCACTGCCGAGCATGTGGGCAGATCTTCTGTGGCAAGTGCTCCTCCAAGTACTCCACCAT
CCCCAAGTTCGGCATTGAGAAGGAGGTGCGCGTGTGTGAGCCCTGCTATGAGCAGCTGAACAAGAAGGCA
CAAGGACAAGGATCCGAAAGTGATGCCATGTTCGCTGCTGAAAGAGCCCCTGACTGGGTGGATGCTGAGG
AATGCCATCGGTGCAGAGTACAGTTTGGGGTGGTGACCCGCAAGCATCACTGCCGAGCATGTGGGCAGAT
CTTCTGTGGCAAGTGCTCCTCCAAGTACTCCACCATCCCCAAGTTCGGCATTGAGAAGGAGGTGCGCGTG
TGTGAGCCCTGCTATGAGCAGCTGAACAAGAAGGCATAATCTAGAGGCCCTATTCTATAGTGTCACCTAA
ATGCTAGAGCTCGCTGATCAGCCTCGACTGTGCCTTCTAGTTGCCAGCCATCTGTTGTTTGCCCCTCCCC
CGTGCCTTCCTTGACCCTGGAAGGTGCCACTCCCACTGTCCTTTCCTAATAAAATGAGGAAATTGCATCG
CATTGTCTGAGTAGGTGTCATTCTATTCTGGGGGGTGGGGTGGGGCAGGACAGCAAGGGGGAGGATTGGG
AAGACAATAGCAGGCATGCTGGGGATGCGGTGGGCTCTATGGCTTCTGAGGCGGAAAGAACCAGCTGGGG
CTCTAGGGGGTATCCCC
[124 nt withheld, positions 3728-3851]
C
[32 nt withheld, positions 3853-3884]
CA
[57 nt withheld, positions 3887-3943]
A
[49 nt withheld, positions 3945-3993]
CCTTTGACGTTGGAGTCCACGTTCTTT
[37 nt withheld, positions 4021-4057]
ACCCTATCTCGGTCTATTCTTTTGATTTATAAGGGATTTTGGGGATTTCGGCCTATTGGTTAAAAAATGA
GCTGATTTAACAAAAATTTAACGCGAATTAATTCTGTGGAATGTGTGTCAGTTAGGGTGTGGAAAGTCCC
CAGGCTCCCCAGGCAGGCAGAAGTATGCAAAGCATGCATCTCAATTAGTCAGCAACCAGGTGTGGAAAGT
CCCCAGGCTCCCCAGCAGGCAGAAGTATGCAAAGCATGCATCTCAATTAGTCAGCAACCATAGTCCCGCC
CCTAACTCCGCCCATCCCGCCCCTAACTCCGCCCAGTTCCGCCCATTCTCCGCCCCATGGCTGACTAATT
TTTTTTATTTATGCAGAGGCCGAGGCCGCCTCTGCCTCTGAGCTATTCCAGAAGTAGTGAGGAGGCTTTT
TTGGAGGCCTAGGCTTTTGCAAAAAGCTCCCGGGAGCTTGTATATCCATTTTCGGATCTGATCAAGAGAC
AGGATGAGGATCGTTTCGCATGATTGAACAAGATGGATTGCACGCAGGTTCTCCGGCCGCTTGGGTGGAG
AGGCTATTCGGCTATGACTGGGCACAACAGACAATCGGCTGCTCTGATGCCGCCGTGTTCCGGCTGTCAG
CGCAGGGGCGCCCGGTTCTTTTTGTCAAGACCGACCTGTCCGGTGCCCTGAATGAACTGCAGGACGAGGC
AGCGCGGCTATCGTGGCTGGCCACGACGGGCGTTCCTTGCGCAGCTGTGCTCGACGTTGTCACTGAAGCG
GGAAGGGACTGGCTGCTATTGGGCGAAGTGCCGGGGCAGGATCTCCTGTCATCTCACCTTGCTCCTGCCG
AGAAAGTATCCATCATGGCTGATGCAATGCGGCGGCTGCATACGCTTGATCCGGCTACCTGCCCATTCGA
CCACCAAGCGAAACATCGCATCGAGCGAGCACGTACTCGGATGGAAGCCGGTCTTGTCGATCAGGATGAT
CTGGACGAAGAGCATCAGGGGCTCGCGCCAGCCGAACTGTTCGCCAGGCTCAAGGCGCGCATGCCCGACG
GCGAGGATCTCGTCGTGACCCATGGCGATGCCTGCTTGCCGAATATCATGGTGGAAAATGGCCGCTTTTC
TGGATTCATCGACTGTGGCCGGCTGGGTGTGGCGGACCGCTATCAGGACATAGCGTTGGCTACCCGTGAT
ATTGCTGAAGAGCTTGGCGGCGAATGGGCTGACCGCTTCCTCGTGCTTTACGGTATCGCCGCTCCCGATT
CGCAGCGCATCGCCTTCTATCGCCTTCTTGACGAGTTCTTCTGAGCGGGACTCTGGGGTTCGAAATGACC
GACCAAGCGACGCCCAACCTGCCATCACGAGATTTCGATTCCACCGCCGCCTTCTATGAAAGGTTGGGCT
TCGGAATCGTTTTCCGGGACGCCGGCTGGATGATCCTCCAGCGCGGGGATCTCATGCTGGAGTTCTTCGC
CCACCCCAACTTGTTTATTGCAGCTTATAATGGTTACAAATAAAGCAATAGCATCACAAATTTCACAAAT
AAAGCATTTTTTTCACTGCATTCTAGTTGTGGTTTGTCCAAACTCATCAATGTATCTTATCATGTCTGTA
TACCGTCGACCTCTAGCTAGAGCTTGGCGTAATCATGGTCATAGCTGTTTCCTGTGTGAAATTGTTATCC
GCTCACAATTCCACACAACATACGAGCCGGAAGCATAAAGTGTAAAGCCTGGGGTGCCTAATGAGTGAGC
TAACTCACATTAATTGCGTTGCGCTCACTGCCCGCTTTCCAGTCGGGAAACCTGTCGTGCCAGCTGCATT
AATGAATCGGCCAACGCGCGGGGAGAGGCGGTTTGCGTATTGGGCGCTCTTCCGCTTCCTCGCTCACTGA
CTCGCTGCGCTCGGTCGTTCGGCTGCGGCGAGCGGTATCAGCTCACTCAAAGGCGGTAATACGGTTATCC
ACAGAATCAGGGGATAACGCAGGAAAGAACATGTGAGCAAAAGGCCAGCAAAAGGCCAGGAACCGTAAAA
AGGCCGCGTTGCTGGCGTTTTTCCATAGGCTCCGCCCCCCTGACGAGCATCACAAAAATCGACGCTCAAG
TCAGAGGTGGCGAAACCCGACAGGACTATAAAGATACCAGGCGTTTCCCCCTGGAAGCTCCCTCGTGCGC
TCTCCTGTTCCGACCCTGCCGCTTACCGGATACCTGTCCGCCTTTCTCCCTTCGGGAAGCGTGGCGCTTT
CTCAATGCTCACGCTGTAGGTATCTCAGTTCGGTGTAGGTCGTTCGCTCCAAGCTGGGCTGTGTGCACGA
ACCCCCCGTTCAGCCCGACCGCTGCGCCTTATCCGGTAACTATCGTCTTGAGTCCAACCCGGTAAGACAC
GACTTATCGCCACTGGCAGCAGCCACTGGTAACAGGATTAGCAGAGCGAGGTATGTAGGCGGTGCTACAG
AGTTCTTGAAGTGGTGGCCTAACTACGGCTACACTAGAAGGACAGTATTTGGTATCTGCGCTCTGCTGAA
GCCAGTTACCTTCGGAAAAAGAGTTGGTAGCTCTTGATCCGGCAAACAAACCACCGCTGGTAGCGGTGGT
TTTTTTGTTTGCAAGCAGCAGATTACGCGCAGAAAAAAAGGATCTCAAGAAGATCCTTTGATCTTTTCTA
CGGGGTCTGACGCTCAGTGGAACGAAAACTCACGTTAAGGGATTTTGGTCATGAGATTATCAAAAAGGAT
CTTCACCTAGATCCTTTTAAATTAAAAATGAAGTTTTAAATCAATCTAAAGTATATATGAGTAAACTTGG
TCTGACAGTTACCAATGCTTAATCAGTGAGGCACCTATCTCAGCGATCTGTCTATTTCGTTCATCCATAG
TTGCCTGACTCCCCGTCGTGTAGATAACTACGATACGGGAGGGCTTACCATCTGGCCCCAGTGCTGCAAT
GATACCGCGAGACCCACGCTCACCGGCTCCAGATTTATCAGCAATAAACCAGCCAGCCGGAAGGGCCGAG
CGCAGAAGTGGTCCTGCAACTTTATCCGCCTCCATCCAGTCTATTAATTGTTGCCGGGAAGCTAGAGTAA
GTAGTTCGCCAGTTAATAGTTTGCGCAACGTTGTTGCCATTGCTACAGGCATCGTGGTGTCACGCTCGTC
GTTTGGTATGGCTTCATTCAGCTCCGGTTCCCAACGATCAAGGCGAGTTACATGATCCCCCATGTTGTGC
AAAAAAGCGGTTAGCTCCTTCGGTCCTCCGATCGTTGTCAGAAGTAAGTTGGCCGCAGTGTTATCACTCA
TGGTTATGGCAGCACTGCATAATTCTCTTACTGTCATGCCATCCGTAAGATGCTTTTCTGTGACTGGTGA
GTACTCAACCAAGTCATTCTGAGAATAGTGTATGCGGCGACCGAGTTGCTCTTGCCCGGCGTCAATACGG
GATAATACCGCGCCACATAGCAGAACTTTAAAAGTGCTCATCATTGGAAAACGTTCTTCGGGGCGAAAAC
TCTCAAGGATCTTACCGCTGTTGAGATCCAGTTCGATGTAACCCACTCGTGCACCCAACTGATCTTCAGC
ATCTTTTACTTTCACCAGCGTTTCTGGGTGAGCAAAAACAGGAAGGCAAAATGCCGCAAAAAAGGGAATA
AGGGCGACACGGAAATGTTGAATACTCATACTCTTCCTTTTTCAATATTATTGAAGCATTTATCAGGGTT
ATTGTCTCATGAGCGGATACATATTTGAATGTATTTAGAAAAATAAACAAATAGGGGTTCCGCGCACATT
TCCCCGAAAAGTGCCACCTGACGTC
Features (pLannotate 1.2.2; 28 found; start..end, strand, type, name):
     36..80      -  misc_feature   bom (fragment): basis of mobility region from pBR322
    235..614     +  enhancer       CMV enhancer: human cytomegalovirus immediate early enhancer
    615..818     +  promoter       CMV promoter: human cytomegalovirus (CMV) immediate early promoter
    814..847     +  LTR            5' LTR (truncated) (fragment): truncated 5' long terminal repeat (LTR) from HIV-1
    863..881     +  promoter       T7 promoter: promoter for bacteriophage T7 RNA polymerase
    922..942     +  CDS            capTEV™ (fragment): composite tag for in vivo biotinylation, TEV protease cleavage, and 6xHis tagging
    943..975     +  CDS            T7 tag (gene 10 leader): leader peptide from bacteriophage T7 gene 10 promotes efficient translation in E. coli
    979..1002    +  CDS            Xpress™ tag: Xpress™ epitope tag, including an enterokinase recognition and cleavage site
   1009..1725    +  CDS            Cerulean: Cerulean is a basic (constitutively fluorescent) cyan fluorescent protein published in 2004, derived from Aequorea victoria. It has low acid sensitivity.
   1732..2100    +  CDS            Cyth3 (fragment): CYH3_MOUSE - Also known as Grp1, Pscd3. Experimental evidence at protein level: Swiss-Prot protein existence level 1. Promotes guanine-nucleotide exchange on ARF1. Promotes the activation of ARF factors through replacement of GDP with GTP (PubMed:18042453). Plays a role in the epithelial polarization (PubMed:20080746). From Mus musculus (Mouse).
   2176..2907    +  CDS            cp173Venus: circularly permuted form of the Venus yellow fluorescent protein (Nagai et al., 2004) efficient FRET acceptor for CFP
   2914..3165    +  CDS            Hgs (fragment): HGS_MOUSE - Also known as Hrs. Experimental evidence at protein level: Swiss-Prot protein existence level 1. Involved in intracellular signal transduction mediated by cytokines and growth factors. When associated with STAM, it suppresses DNA signaling upon stimulation by IL-2 and GM-CSF. Could be a direct effector of PI3-kinase in vesicular pathway via early endosomes and may regulate trafficking to early and late endosomes by recruiting clathrin. May concentrate ubiquitinated receptors within clathrin- coated regions. Involved in down-regulation of receptor tyrosine kinase via multivesicular
   3214..3375    +  CDS            adcA (fragment): ADCA_DICDI - Experimental evidence at protein level: Swiss-Prot protein existence level 1. From Dictyostelium discoideum (Slime mold).
   3414..3432    -  promoter       SP6 promoter: promoter for bacteriophage SP6 RNA polymerase
   3458..3682    +  polyA_signal   bGH poly(A) signal: bovine growth hormone polyadenylation signal
   3686..3707    +  promoter       SV40 promoter (fragment): SV40 enhancer and early promoter
   3728..4156    +  rep_origin     f1 ori (sequence partly withheld): f1 bacteriophage origin of replication; arrow indicates direction of (+) strand synthesis
   4170..4500    +  promoter       SV40 promoter: SV40 enhancer and early promoter
   4567..5358    +  CDS            neo: KKA2_KLEPN - Also known as kan, nptII. Experimental evidence at protein level: Swiss-Prot protein existence level 1. Resistance to kanamycin, neomycin, paromomycin, ribostamycin, butirosin and gentamicin B. From Klebsiella pneumoniae.
   5382..5540    +  CDS            ble (fragment): BLE_KLEPN - Experimental evidence at protein level: Swiss-Prot protein existence level 1. Binding protein with a strong affinity to the bleomycin family of antibiotics. Binds to CL990; an antimitotic-antibiotic compound. From Klebsiella pneumoniae.
   5535..5656    +  polyA_signal   SV40 poly(A) signal: SV40 polyadenylation signal
   5729..5745    -  protein_bind   lac operator: The lac repressor binds to the lac operator to inhibit transcription in E. coli. This inhibition can be relieved by adding lactose or isopropyl-β-D-thiogalactopyranoside (IPTG). lac repressor encoded by lacI
   5753..5783    -  promoter       lac promoter: promoter for the E. coli lac operon
   5798..5819    -  protein_bind   CAP binding site: CAP binding activates transcription in the presence of cAMP. E. coli catabolite activator protein
   5832..5924    -  CDS            lacI (fragment): lac repressor; lacI; The lac repressor binds to the lac operator to inhibit transcription in E. coli. This inhibition can be relieved by adding lactose or isopropyl-β-D-thiogalactopyranoside (IPTG).
   6107..6695    -  rep_origin     ori: high-copy-number ColE1/pMB1/pBR322/pUC origin of replication
   6866..7726    -  CDS            AmpR: β-lactamase; bla; confers resistance to ampicillin, carbenicillin, and related antibiotics
   7727..7831    -  promoter       AmpR promoter: bla
