[The description below was written by a language model from this plasmid's Addgene catalogue record and pLannotate feature annotations shown in this document.]
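Description:
pcDNA3-Endo-InPGrp is a mammalian expression plasmid built on the pcDNA3 backbone that encodes an endosome-targeted, genetically encoded FRET biosensor for the phosphoinositide PI(3,4,5)P3. It is propagated in E. coli from a high-copy ColE1/pUC-type origin under ampicillin selection (AmpR with its own bla promoter). It also carries an f1 origin and an SV40 promoter–neo–SV40 poly(A) cassette that allows G418 selection of transfected mammalian cells.

The sensor open reading frame sits between the CMV enhancer/promoter and the bGH polyadenylation signal, flanked by T7 and SP6 phage promoters, and was cloned between BamHI and XbaI sites. It begins with a backbone-derived leader of 6xHis, the T7 gene 10 leader tag and the Xpress epitope. This is followed by Cerulean as the cyan FRET donor, the pleckstrin homology domain of Grp1 (Cyth3; the catalogue lists rat, while the automated annotation matched the mouse orthologue), and a circularly permuted Venus, cpVenus[E172], as the yellow acceptor. A C-terminal tandem 2xFYVE zinc-finger module, annotated as an Hgs/Hrs-like fragment plus a second fragment matched to a Dictyostelium protein, supplies the endosomal targeting; FYVE domains generally bind PI3P on endosomal membranes. The PH domain is the PI(3,4,5)P3-sensing element, and lipid binding is reported as a change in energy transfer between the two fluorophores, although the record does not detail the conformational mechanism.

The two sequence records (a full NGS result and an analyzer sequence) differ by only a few bases in length and give the same feature layout. Short hits such as an HIV-1 LTR fragment, capTEV, ble and lacI fragments appear to be annotation artefacts of backbone sequence. The construct is used for live-cell imaging of PI(3,4,5)P3 at endosomes.
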