Addgene plasmid #236003: pcDNA3-Endo-InPGrp
Purpose: Genetically encoded FRET-based phosphoinositide sensor for monitoring PI(3,4,5)P3. Targeted to endosomes.
Depositing lab: Jin Zhang. Depositing organization: University of California, San Diego (UCSD). Publication: Lysosomal PIP(3) revealed by genetically encoded lipid biosensors. Sahan AZ, Chen M, Su Q, Li Q, Wang D, Zhang J. Proc Natl Acad Sci U S A. 2025 Apr;122(13):e2426929122. doi: 10.1073/pnas.2426929122. Epub 2025 Mar 24. PubMed 40127277.
Backbone
  Vector backbone: pcDNA3
  Backbone manufacturer: Invitrogen
  Backbone size w/o insert (bp): 5474
  Total vector size (bp): 7862
  Vector type: Mammalian Expression
  Selectable markers: Neomycin (select with G418)
Growth in bacteria
  Bacterial resistance: Ampicillin, 100 μg/mL
  Growth temperature: 37°C
  Growth strain: DH5alpha
  Copy number: High Copy
Gene/Insert
  Gene/Insert name: Endo-InPGrp (alt name: Cerulean-PH(Grp1)-cpVenus[E172]-2xFYVE)
  Species: R. norvegicus (rat), Synthetic
  Insert size (bp): 2388
  Entrez Gene: Cyth3 (a.k.a. Pscd3, Sec7, Sec7C)
  Promoter: CMV
  Tag / fusion protein: 6xHIS - T7 tag (gene 10 leader) - Xpress (TM) tag (N terminal on backbone); Cerulean (N terminal on insert); cpVenus[E172] (C terminal on insert); 2xFYVE (Fab1/YOTB/Vac1/EEA1 zinc-finger) (C terminal on insert)
  Cloning method: Restriction Enzyme; 5′ cloning site BamHI (not destroyed); 3′ cloning site XbaI (not destroyed)
  Sequencing primers: 5′ CMV forward; 3′ BGH reverse
Terms and licenses: Academic/Nonprofit Terms; Industry Terms: Not Available to Industry
How to cite: pcDNA3-Endo-InPGrp was a gift from Jin Zhang (Addgene plasmid # 236003 ; http://n2t.net/addgene:236003 ; RRID:Addgene_236003)
